>Addgene plasmid #197455 | pDEST-Myc-FBW7 WD40 (All deleted) | addgene full sequence | sequence record 394905 | Addgene NGS Result
GACGGATCGGGAGATCTCCCGATCCCCTATGGTGCACTCTCAGTACAATCTGCTCTGATGCCGCATAGTT
AAGCCAGTATCTGCTCCCTGCTTGTGTGTTGGAGGTCGCTGAGTAGTGCGCGAGCAAAATTTAAGCTACA
ACAAGGCAAGGCTTGACCGACAATTGCATGAAGAATCTGCTTAGGGTTAGGCGTTTTGCGCTGCTTCGCG
ATGTACGGGCCAGATATACGCGTTGACATTGATTATTGACTAGTTATTAATAGTAATCAATTACGGGGTC
ATTAGTTCATAGCCCATATATGGAGTTCCGCGTTACATAACTTACGGTAAATGGCCCGCCTGGCTGACCG
CCCAACGACCCCCGCCCATTGACGTCAATAATGACGTATGTTCCCATAGTAACGCCAATAGGGACTTTCC
ATTGACGTCAATGGGTGGAGTATTTACGGTAAACTGCCCACTTGGCAGTACATCAAGTGTATCATATGCC
AAGTACGCCCCCTATTGACGTCAATGACGGTAAATGGCCCGCCTGGCATTATGCCCAGTACATGACCTTA
TGGGACTTTCCTACTTGGCAGTACATCTACGTATTAGTCATCGCTATTACCATGGTGATGCGGTTTTGGC
AGTACATCAATGGGCGTGGATAGCGGTTTGACTCACGGGGATTTCCAAGTCTCCACCCCATTGACGTCAA
TGGGAGTTTGTTTTGGCACCAAAATCAACGGGACTTTCCAAAATGTCGTAACAACTCCGCCCCATTGACG
CAAATGGGCGGTAGGCGTGTACGGTGGGAGGTCTATATAAGCAGAGCTCTCTGGCTAACTAGAGAACCCA
CTGCTTACTGGCTTATCGAAATTAATACGACTCACTATAGGGAGACCCAAGCTTCCACCATGGAACAAAA
GCTGATTTCTGAAGAAGACTTGGGAATTATCACAAGTTTGTACAAAAAAGCAGGCTTTAATCAGGAACTG
CTCTCTGTGGGCAGCAAAAGACGACGAACTGGAGGCTCTCTGAGAGGTAACCCTTCCTCAAGCCAGGTAG
ATGAAGAACAGATGAATCGTGTGGTAGAGGAGGAACAGCAACAGCAACTCAGACAACAAGAGGAGGAGCA
CACTGCAAGGAATGGTGAAGTTGTTGGAGTAGAACCTAGACCTGGAGGCCAAAATGATTCCCAGCAAGGA
CAGTTGGAAGAAAACAATAATAGATTTATTTCGGTAGATGAGGACTCCTCAGGAAACCAAGAAGAACAAG
AGGAAGATGAAGAACATGCTGGTGAACAAGATGAGGAGGATGAGGAGGAGGAGGAGATGGACCAGGAGAG
TGACGATTTTGATCAGTCTGATGATAGTAGCAGAGAAGATGAACATACACATACTAACAGTGTCACGAAC
TCCAGTAGTATTGTGGACCTGCCCGTTCACCAACTCTCCTCCCCATTCTATACAAAAACAACAAAAATGA
AAAGAAAGTTGGACCATGGTTCTGAGGTCCGCTCTTTTTCTTTGGGAAAGAAACCATGCAAAGTCTCAGA
ATATACAAGTACCACTGGGCTTGTACCATGTTCAGCAACACCAACAACTTTTGGGGACCTCAGAGCAGCC
AATGGCCAAGGGCAACAACGACGCCGAATTACATCTGTCCAGCCACCTACAGGCCTCCAGGAATGGCTAA
AAATGTTTCAGAGCTGGAGTGGACCAGAGAAATTGCTTGCTTTAGATGAACTCATTGATAGTTGTGAACC
AACACAAGTAAAACATATGATGCAAGTGATAGAACCCCAGTTTCAACGAGACTTCATTTCATTGCTCCCT
AAAGAGTTGGCACTCTATGTGCTTTCATTCCTGGAACCCAAAGACCTGCTACAAGCAGCTCAGACATGTC
GCTACTGGAGAATTTTGGCTGAAGACAACCTTCTCTGGAGAGAGAAATGCAAAGAAGAGTGAAACCCAGC
TTTCTTGTACAAAGTGGTGATAATTCACTCGAGCATGCATCTAGAGGGCCCTATTCTATAGTGTCACCTA
AATGCTAGAGCTCGCTGATCAGCCTCGACTGTGCCTTCTAGTTGCCAGCCATCTGTTGTTTGCCCCTCCC
CCGTGCCTTCCTTGACCCTGGAAGGTGCCACTCCCACTGTCCTTTCCTAATAAAATGAGGAAATTGCATC
GCATTGTCTGAGTAGGTGTCATTCTATTCTGGGGGGTGGGGTGGGGCAGGACAGCAAGGGGGAGGATTGG
GAAGACAATAGCAGGCATGCTGGGGATGCGGTGGGCTCTATGGCTTCTGAGGCGGAAAGAACCAGCTGGG
GCTCTAGGGGGTATCCCC
[124 nt withheld, positions 2329-2452]
C
[91 nt withheld, positions 2454-2544]
A
[49 nt withheld, positions 2546-2594]
CCTTTGACGTTGGAGTCCACGTTCTTT
[37 nt withheld, positions 2622-2658]
ACCCTATCTCGGTCTATTCTTTTGATTTATAAGGGATTTTGCCGATTTCGGCCTATTGGTTAAAAAATGA
GCTGATTTAACAAAAATTTAACGCGAATTAATTCTGTGGAATGTGTGTCAGTTAGGGTGTGGAAAGTCCC
CAGGCTCCCCAGCAGGCAGAAGTATGCAAAGCATGCATCTCAATTAGTCAGCAACCAGGTGTGGAAAGTC
CCCAGGCTCCCCAGCAGGCAGAAGTATGCAAAGCATGCATCTCAATTAGTCAGCAACCATAGTCCCGCCC
CTAACTCCGCCCATCCCGCCCCTAACTCCGCCCAGTTCCGCCCATTCTCCGCCCCATGGCTGACTAATTT
TTTTTATTTATGCAGAGGCCGAGGCCGCCTCTGCCTCTGAGCTATTCCAGAAGTAGTGAGGAGGCTTTTT
TGGAGGCCTAGGCTTTTGCAAAAAGCTCCCGGGAGCTTGTATATCCATTTTCGGATCTGATCAAGAGACA
GGATGAGGATCGTTTCGCATGATTGAACAAGATGGATTGCACGCAGGTTCTCCGGCCGCTTGGGTGGAGA
GGCTATTCGGCTATGACTGGGCACAACAGACAATCGGCTGCTCTGATGCCGCCGTGTTCCGGCTGTCAGC
GCAGGGGCGCCCGGTTCTTTTTGTCAAGACCGACCTGTCCGGTGCCCTGAATGAACTGCAGGACGAGGCA
GCGCGGCTATCGTGGCTGGCCACGACGGGCGTTCCTTGCGCAGCTGTGCTCGACGTTGTCACTGAAGCGG
GAAGGGACTGGCTGCTATTGGGCGAAGTGCCGGGGCAGGATCTCCTGTCATCTCACCTTGCTCCTGCCGA
GAAAGTATCCATCATGGCTGATGCAATGCGGCGGCTGCATACGCTTGATCCGGCTACCTGCCCATTCGAC
CACCAAGCGAAACATCGCATCGAGCGAGCACGTACTCGGATGGAAGCCGGTCTTGTCGATCAGGATGATC
TGGACGAAGAGCATCAGGGGCTCGCGCCAGCCGAACTGTTCGCCAGGCTCAAGGCGCGCATGCCCGACGG
CGAGGATCTCGTCGTGACCCATGGCGATGCCTGCTTGCCGAATATCATGGTGGAAAATGGCCGCTTTTCT
GGATTCATCGACTGTGGCCGGCTGGGTGTGGCGGACCGCTATCAGGACATAGCGTTGGCTACCCGTGATA
TTGCTGAAGAGCTTGGCGGCGAATGGGCTGACCGCTTCCTCGTGCTTTACGGTATCGCCGCTCCCGATTC
GCAGCGCATCGCCTTCTATCGCCTTCTTGACGAGTTCTTCTGAGCGGGACTCTGGGGTTCGAAATGACCG
ACCAAGCGACGCCCAACCTGCCATCACGAGATTTCGATTCCACCGCCGCCTTCTATGAAAGGTTGGGCTT
CGGAATCGTTTTCCGGGACGCCGGCTGGATGATCCTCCAGCGCGGGGATCTCATGCTGGAGTTCTTCGCC
CACCCCAACTTGTTTATTGCAGCTTATAATGGTTACAAATAAAGCAATAGCATCACAAATTTCACAAATA
AAGCATTTTTTTCACTGCATTCTAGTTGTGGTTTGTCCAAACTCATCAATGTATCTTATCATGTCTGTAT
ACCGTCGACCTCTAGCTAGAGCTTGGCGTAATCATGGTCATAGCTGTTTCCTGTGTGAAATTGTTATCCG
CTCACAATTCCACACAACATACGAGCCGGAAGCATAAAGTGTAAAGCCTGGGGTGCCTAATGAGTGAGCT
AACTCACATTAATTGCGTTGCGCTCACTGCCCGCTTTCCAGTCGGGAAACCTGTCGTGCCAGCTGCATTA
ATGAATCGGCCAACGCGCGGGGAGAGGCGGTTTGCGTATTGGGCGCTCTTCCGCTTCCTCGCTCACTGAC
TCGCTGCGCTCGGTCGTTCGGCTGCGGCGAGCGGTATCAGCTCACTCAAAGGCGGTAATACGGTTATCCA
CAGAATCAGGGGATAACGCAGGAAAGAACATGTGAGCAAAAGGCCAGCAAAAGGCCAGGAACCGTAAAAA
GGCCGCGTTGCTGGCGTTTTTCCATAGGCTCCGCCCCCCTGACGAGCATCACAAAAATCGACGCTCAAGT
CAGAGGTGGCGAAACCCGACAGGACTATAAAGATACCAGGCGTTTCCCCCTGGAAGCTCCCTCGTGCGCT
CTCCTGTTCCGACCCTGCCGCTTACCGGATACCTGTCCGCCTTTCTCCCTTCGGGAAGCGTGGCGCTTTC
TCATAGCTCACGCTGTAGGTATCTCAGTTCGGTGTAGGTCGTTCGCTCCAAGCTGGGCTGTGTGCACGAA
CCCCCCGTTCAGCCCGACCGCTGCGCCTTATCCGGTAACTATCGTCTTGAGTCCAACCCGGTAAGACACG
ACTTATCGCCACTGGCAGCAGCCACTGGTAACAGGATTAGCAGAGCGAGGTATGTAGGCGGTGCTACAGA
GTTCTTGAAGTGGTGGCCTAACTACGGCTACACTAGAAGAACAGTATTTGGTATCTGCGCTCTGCTGAAG
CCAGTTACCTTCGGAAAAAGAGTTGGTAGCTCTTGATCCGGCAAACAAACCACCGCTGGTAGCGGTGGTT
TTTTTGTTTGCAAGCAGCAGATTACGCGCAGAAAAAAAGGATCTCAAGAAGATCCTTTGATCTTTTCTAC
GGGGTCTGACGCTCAGTGGAACGAAAACTCACGTTAAGGGATTTTGGTCATGAGATTATCAAAAAGGATC
TTCACCTAGATCCTTTTAAATTAAAAATGAAGTTTTAAATCAATCTAAAGTATATATGAGTAAACTTGGT
CTGACAGTTACCAATGCTTAATCAGTGAGGCACCTATCTCAGCGATCTGTCTATTTCGTTCATCCATAGT
TGCCTGACTCCCCGTCGTGTAGATAACTACGATACGGGAGGGCTTACCATCTGGCCCCAGTGCTGCAATG
ATACCGCGAGACCCACGCTCACCGGCTCCAGATTTATCAGCAATAAACCAGCCAGCCGGAAGGGCCGAGC
GCAGAAGTGGTCCTGCAACTTTATCCGCCTCCATCCAGTCTATTAATTGTTGCCGGGAAGCTAGAGTAAG
TAGTTCGCCAGTTAATAGTTTGCGCAACGTTGTTGCCATTGCTACAGGCATCGTGGTGTCACGCTCGTCG
TTTGGTATGGCTTCATTCAGCTCCGGTTCCCAACGATCAAGGCGAGTTACATGATCCCCCATGTTGTGCA
AAAAAGCGGTTAGCTCCTTCGGTCCTCCGATCGTTGTCAGAAGTAAGTTGGCCGCAGTGTTATCACTCAT
GGTTATGGCAGCACTGCATAATTCTCTTACTGTCATGCCATCCGTAAGATGCTTTTCTGTGACTGGTGAG
TACTCAACCAAGTCATTCTGAGAATAGTGTATGCGGCGACCGAGTTGCTCTTGCCCGGCGTCAATACGGG
ATAATACCGCGCCACATAGCAGAACTTTAAAAGTGCTCATCATTGGAAAACGTTCTTCGGGGCGAAAACT
CTCAAGGATCTTACCGCTGTTGAGATCCAGTTCGATGTAACCCACTCGTGCACCCAACTGATCTTCAGCA
TCTTTTACTTTCACCAGCGTTTCTGGGTGAGCAAAAACAGGAAGGCAAAATGCCGCAAAAAAGGGAATAA
GGGCGACACGGAAATGTTGAATACTCATACTCTTCCTTTTTCAATATTATTGAAGCATTTATCAGGGTTA
TTGTCTCATGAGCGGATACATATTTGAATGTATTTAGAAAAATAAACAAATAGGGGTTCCGCGCACATTT
CCCCGAAAAGTGCCACCTGACGTC
Features (pLannotate 1.2.2; 24 found; start..end, strand, type, name):
     28..80      -  misc_feature   bom (fragment): basis of mobility region from pBR322
    235..614     +  enhancer       CMV enhancer: human cytomegalovirus immediate early enhancer
    615..818     +  promoter       CMV promoter: human cytomegalovirus (CMV) immediate early promoter
    814..847     +  LTR            5' LTR (truncated) (fragment): truncated 5' long terminal repeat (LTR) from HIV-1
    863..881     +  promoter       T7 promoter: promoter for bacteriophage T7 RNA polymerase
    903..928     +  CDS            13xMyc (fragment): 13 tandem Myc epitope tags
    942..966     +  protein_bind   attB1: mutant version of attB; recombination site for the Gateway® BP reaction BP Clonase™
    969..1949    +  CDS            FBXW7 (fragment): FBXW7_HUMAN - Also known as FBW7 From Homo sapiens (Human).
   1954..1978    -  protein_bind   attB2: mutant version of attB; recombination site for the Gateway® BP reaction BP Clonase™
   2015..2033    -  promoter       SP6 promoter: promoter for bacteriophage SP6 RNA polymerase
   2059..2283    +  polyA_signal   bGH poly(A) signal: bovine growth hormone polyadenylation signal
   2287..2308    +  promoter       SV40 promoter (fragment): SV40 enhancer and early promoter
   2329..2757    +  rep_origin     f1 ori (sequence partly withheld): f1 bacteriophage origin of replication; arrow indicates direction of (+) strand synthesis
   2771..3100    +  promoter       SV40 promoter: SV40 enhancer and early promoter
   3167..3958    +  CDS            neo: KKA2_KLEPN - Also known as kan, nptII. Experimental evidence at protein level: Swiss-Prot protein existence level 1. Resistance to kanamycin, neomycin, paromomycin, ribostamycin, butirosin and gentamicin B. From Klebsiella pneumoniae.
   3982..4140    +  CDS            ble (fragment): BLE_KLEPN - Experimental evidence at protein level: Swiss-Prot protein existence level 1. Binding protein with a strong affinity to the bleomycin family of antibiotics. Binds to CL990; an antimitotic-antibiotic compound. From Klebsiella pneumoniae.
   4135..4256    +  polyA_signal   SV40 poly(A) signal: SV40 polyadenylation signal
   4329..4345    -  protein_bind   lac operator: The lac repressor binds to the lac operator to inhibit transcription in E. coli. This inhibition can be relieved by adding lactose or isopropyl-β-D-thiogalactopyranoside (IPTG). lac repressor encoded by lacI
   4353..4383    -  promoter       lac promoter: promoter for the E. coli lac operon
   4398..4419    -  protein_bind   CAP binding site: CAP binding activates transcription in the presence of cAMP. E. coli catabolite activator protein
   4432..4524    -  CDS            lacI (fragment): lac repressor; lacI; The lac repressor binds to the lac operator to inhibit transcription in E. coli. This inhibition can be relieved by adding lactose or isopropyl-β-D-thiogalactopyranoside (IPTG).
   4707..5295    -  rep_origin     ori: high-copy-number ColE1/pMB1/pBR322/pUC origin of replication
   5466..6326    -  CDS            AmpR: β-lactamase; bla; confers resistance to ampicillin, carbenicillin, and related antibiotics
   6327..6431    -  promoter       AmpR promoter: bla
