[The description below was written by a language model from this plasmid's Addgene catalogue record and pLannotate feature annotations shown in this document.]
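Description:
pDEST-Myc-FBW7 WD40 (All deleted) is a mammalian expression plasmid built on the pDEST-Myc Gateway destination backbone. It carries a truncated form of human FBW7 (FBXW7, also called hCDC4) isoform 1 from which all WD40 repeats have been removed. The insert is roughly 1 kb, annotated as a partial FBXW7 coding sequence. It sits between attB1 and attB2 sites left by Gateway recombination. Transcription is driven by the CMV immediate-early enhancer and promoter and terminated by the bovine growth hormone polyadenylation signal. A Myc epitope supplied by the backbone lies just upstream of attB1, giving an N-terminally tagged protein; the annotation tool matched it as a short fragment of a multi-Myc array, so the number of tag copies is not clear from the record. T7 and SP6 promoters flank the cassette.

In bacteria the plasmid is maintained through a high-copy ColE1/pUC-type origin with ampicillin resistance, and an f1 origin is also present. The catalogue lists the mammalian selectable marker as unknown. However, the feature table shows an SV40 promoter driving a neomycin phosphotransferase gene with an SV40 polyadenylation signal, which would normally allow G418 selection. Several short annotated fragments (HIV-1 LTR, ble, lacI, bom) appear to be backbone remnants rather than functional parts.

The stated use is overexpression in mammalian cells and detection by western blotting, as a domain-deletion mutant of this tumour suppressor. The WD40 repeats form the substrate-binding region of this F-box protein. One inconsistency in the record is that the mutation field describes a dimerization-domain deletion, whereas the name and purpose specify deletion of the WD40 repeats.
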