Addgene plasmid #197455: pDEST-Myc-FBW7 WD40 (All deleted)
Purpose: The plasmid expresses delta WD40 deleted version of Myc-tagged FBW7 human isoform 1. WD40 All are deleted. Used for mammalian overexpression and detection by western blotting.
Depositing lab: Omar Khan. Depositing organization: Hamad Bin Khalifa University. Publication: Proteasomal degradation of the tumour suppressor FBW7 requires branched ubiquitylation by TRIP12. Khan OM, Almagro J, Nelson JK, Horswell S, Encheva V, Keyan KS, Clurman BE, Snijders AP, Behrens A. Nat Commun. 2021 Apr 6;12(1):2043. doi: 10.1038/s41467-021-22319-5. PubMed 33824312.
Backbone
  Vector backbone: pDEST-Myc
  Vector type: Mammalian Expression
  Selectable markers: not known.
Growth in bacteria
  Bacterial resistance: Ampicillin, 100 μg/mL
  Growth temperature: 37°C
  Growth strain: DH5alpha
  Copy number: High Copy
Gene/Insert
  Gene/Insert name: FBW7 (alt name: hCDC4, FBW7 isoform 1)
  Species: H. sapiens (human)
  Insert size (bp): 1000
  Mutation: FBW& dimerization domain deleted.
  GenBank ID: NM_001349798.2
  Entrez Gene: FBXW7 (a.k.a. AGO, CDC4, DEDHIL, FBW6, FBW7, FBX30, FBXO30, FBXW6, SEL-10, SEL10, hAgo, hCdc4)
  Promoter: CMV
  Tag / fusion protein: Myc (N terminal on backbone)
  Cloning method: Gateway Cloning
  Sequencing primers: 5′ CMV Forward
Terms and licenses: Academic/Nonprofit Terms; Industry Terms: Not Available to Industry
How to cite: pDEST-Myc-FBW7 WD40 (All deleted) was a gift from Omar Khan (Addgene plasmid # 197455 ; http://n2t.net/addgene:197455 ; RRID:Addgene_197455)
